Addgene plasmid #144012: TFORF2332
Purpose: Lentiviral vector for overexpressing transcription factor ORFs with unique 24-bp barcodes. Barcodes facilitate identification of transcription factors in pooled screens.
Depositing lab: Feng Zhang. Depositing organization: Broad Institute. Publication: A transcription factor atlas of directed differentiation. Joung J, Ma S, Tay T, Geiger-Schuller KR, Kirchgatterer PC, Verdine VK, Guo B, Arias-Garcia MA, Allen WE, Singh A, Kuksenko O, Abudayyeh OO, Gootenberg JS, Fu Z, Macrae RK, Buenrostro JD, Regev A, Zhang F. Cell. 2023 Jan 5;186(1):209-229.e26. doi: 10.1016/j.cell.2022.11.026. PubMed 36608654.
Backbone
  Vector backbone: pLX_TRC317
  Backbone manufacturer: Broad Institute Genetic Perturbation Platform
  Backbone size w/o insert (bp): 8264
  Vector type: Mammalian Expression, Lentiviral
  Selectable markers: Puromycin
Growth in bacteria
  Bacterial resistance: Ampicillin, 100 μg/mL
  Growth temperature: 37°C
  Growth strain: NEB Stable
  Copy number: High Copy
Gene/Insert
  Gene/Insert name: ZNF492
  Species: H. sapiens (human)
  Insert size (bp): 1697
  Entrez Gene: ZNF492 (a.k.a. ZNF115)
  Promoter: EF1a
  Cloning method: Unknown
  Sequencing primers: 5′ GGGTGGAGACTGAAGTTAGGCCAG; 3′ CACATAGCGTAAAAGGAGCAACATAG
Terms and licenses: Academic/Nonprofit Terms; Industry Terms: Not Available to Industry
Depositor comments: NM_020855,ENST00000456783 . The transcription factor ORF portion of this plasmid was synthesized by Genewiz. Please test multiple small colonies in case of plasmid recombination. To make this collection available in a timely manner, a portion of this collection was not fully sequenced by Addgene. If an Addgene verified full plasmid sequence is not available, please contact us prior to placing an order to request the full sequence.
How to cite: TFORF2332 was a gift from Feng Zhang (Addgene plasmid # 144012 ; http://n2t.net/addgene:144012 ; RRID:Addgene_144012)
