[The description below was written by a language model from this plasmid's Addgene catalogue record and pLannotate feature annotations shown in this document.]
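Description:
TFORF2332 is a lentiviral mammalian expression plasmid built on the pLX_TRC317 backbone. It carries the human zinc-finger transcription factor ZNF492 (also known as ZNF115) as a synthesized open reading frame of about 1.7 kb, paired with a unique 24-bp barcode. It belongs to a large barcoded transcription factor ORF collection in which the barcode allows each factor to be identified by sequencing in pooled overexpression screens, such as directed differentiation studies. In bacteria the roughly 10 kb plasmid is maintained through a high-copy ColE1/pUC-type origin and ampicillin resistance (AmpR). An f1 origin and leftover lac, T7 and T3 cloning-vector elements are also present. The depositor cautions that the plasmid can recombine.

The viral portion has a third-generation, self-inactivating layout. An RSV promoter fused to a truncated HIV-1 5' LTR drives genomic RNA production in packaging cells, followed by the Ψ packaging signal with a gag fragment, the Rev response element for Rev-dependent nuclear export, and a cPPT/CTS. The 3' LTR carries the ΔU3 deletion and is followed by an SV40 polyadenylation signal. Within the provirus, an SV40 early promoter drives puromycin N-acetyltransferase for selecting transduced cells. Downstream, the strong constitutive EF-1α promoter drives the ZNF492 ORF, and a WPRE after the insert enhances transcript expression.

The automated annotation labels the start of the insert as a ZNF679 fragment, which most likely reflects homology among related zinc-finger proteins rather than a different insert. The rest of the ORF and the barcode are not annotated in the feature table. No epitope tag or fluorescent reporter is recorded.
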