Features (pLannotate 1.2.2; 31 found; start..end, strand, type, name):
      5..231     +  promoter       RSV promoter: Rous sarcoma virus enhancer/promoter
    232..412     +  LTR            5' LTR (truncated): truncated 5' long terminal repeat (LTR) from HIV-1
    459..584     +  misc_feature   HIV-1 Ψ: packaging signal of human immunodeficiency virus type 1
    568..931     +  CDS            HIV-1 gag (fragment): gag protein from human immunodeficiency virus 1; gag
   1077..1310    +  misc_feature   RRE: The Rev response element (RRE) of HIV-1 allows for Rev-dependent mRNA export from the nucleus to the cytoplasm.
   1687..1713    +  CDS            Rev (fragment): human immunodeficiency virus 1 (HIV-1) Rev protein; rev; enhances nuclear export of unspliced and incompletely spliced viral mRNAs
   1720..1743    +  promoter       SV40 promoter (fragment): SV40 early promoter
   1744..1815    +  promoter       SV40 promoter (fragment): SV40 enhancer and early promoter
   1839..1974    +  rep_origin     SV40 ori: SV40 origin of replication
   2020..2616    +  CDS            PuroR (fragment): puromycin N-acetyltransferase; pac from Streptomyces; confers resistance to puromycin
   2665..2782    +  misc_feature   cPPT/CTS: central polypurine tract and central termination sequence of HIV-1
   2847..2913    +  CDS            small t antigen (fragment): SV40 (simian virus 40) small t antigen
   2920..4098    +  promoter       EF-1α promoter: strong constitutive promoter for human elongation factor EF-1α
   4115..4528    +  CDS            ZNF679 (fragment): ZN679_HUMAN - Experimental evidence at protein level: Swiss-Prot protein existence level 1. May be involved in transcriptional regulation. From Homo sapiens (Human).
   5723..5776    +  promoter       U6 promoter (fragment): RNA polymerase III promoter for human U6 snRNA
   5818..6406    +  misc_feature   WPRE: woodchuck hepatitis virus posttranscriptional regulatory element
   6457..6476    +  misc_feature   cPPT/CTS (fragment): central polypurine tract and central termination sequence of HIV-1
   6478..6711    +  LTR            3' LTR (ΔU3): self-inactivating 3' long terminal repeat (LTR) from HIV-1
   6789..6910    +  polyA_signal   SV40 poly(A) signal: SV40 polyadenylation signal
   6950..7085    +  rep_origin     SV40 ori: SV40 origin of replication
   7106..7124    -  promoter       T7 promoter: promoter for bacteriophage T7 RNA polymerase
   7132..7287    +  CDS            lacZα (fragment): LacZα fragment of β-galactosidase; lacZ fragment
   7292..7720    +  rep_origin     f1 ori (sequence partly withheld): f1 bacteriophage origin of replication; arrow indicates direction of (+) strand synthesis
   7773..7877    +  promoter       AmpR promoter: bla
   7878..8738    +  CDS            AmpR: β-lactamase; bla; confers resistance to ampicillin, carbenicillin, and related antibiotics
   8909..9497    +  rep_origin     ori: high-copy-number ColE1/pMB1/pBR322/pUC origin of replication
   9680..9772    +  CDS            lacI (fragment): lac repressor; lacI; The lac repressor binds to the lac operator to inhibit transcription in E. coli. This inhibition can be relieved by adding lactose or isopropyl-β-D-thiogalactopyranoside (IPTG).
   9785..9806    +  protein_bind   CAP binding site: CAP binding activates transcription in the presence of cAMP. E. coli catabolite activator protein
   9821..9851    +  promoter       lac promoter: promoter for the E. coli lac operon
   9859..9875    +  protein_bind   lac operator: The lac repressor binds to the lac operator to inhibit transcription in E. coli. This inhibition can be relieved by adding lactose or isopropyl-β-D-thiogalactopyranoside (IPTG). lac repressor encoded by lacI
   9920..9938    +  promoter       T3 promoter: promoter for bacteriophage T3 RNA polymerase
>Addgene plasmid #144012 | TFORF2332 | addgene full sequence | sequence record 400550 | Addgene NGS Result
TTAATGTAGTCTTATGCAATACTCTTGTAGTCTTGCAACATGGTAACGATGAGTTAGCAACATGCCTTAC
AAGGAGAGAAAAAGCACCGTGCATGCCGATTGGTGGAAGTAAGGTGGTACGATCGTGCCTTATTAGGAAG
GCAACAGACGGGTCTGACATGGATTGGACGAACCACTGAATTGCCGCATTGCAGAGATATTGTATTTAAG
TGCCTAGCTCGATACATAAACGGGTCTCTCTGGTTAGACCAGATCTGAGCCTGGGAGCTCTCTGGCTAAC
TAGGGAACCCACTGCTTAAGCCTCAATAAAGCTTGCCTTGAGTGCTTCAAGTAGTGTGTGCCCGTCTGTT
GTGTGACTCTGGTAACTAGAGATCCCTCAGACCCTTTTAGTCAGTGTGGAAAATCTCTAGCAGTGGCGCC
CGAACAGGGACTTGAAAGCGAAAGGGAAACCAGAGGAGCTCTCTCGACGCAGGACTCGGCTTGCTGAAGC
GCGCACGGCAAGAGGCGAGGGGCGGCGACTGGTGAGTACGCCAAAAATTTTGACTAGCGGAGGCTAGAAG
GAGAGAGATGGGTGCGAGAGCGTCAGTATTAAGCGGGGGAGAATTAGATCGCGATGGGAAAAAATTCGGT
TAAGGCCAGGGGGAAAGAAAAAATATAAATTAAAACATATAGTATGGGCAAGCAGGGAGCTAGAACGATT
CGCAGTTAATCCTGGCCTGTTAGAAACATCAGAAGGCTGTAGACAAATACTGGGACAGCTACAACCATCC
CTTCAGACAGGATCAGAAGAACTTAGATCATTATATAATACAGTAGCAACCCTCTATTGTGTGCATCAAA
GGATAGAGATAAAAGACACCAAGGAAGCTTTAGACAAGATAGAGGAAGAGCAAAACAAAAGTAAGACCAC
CGCACAGCAAGCGGCCGCTGATCTTCAGACCTGGAGGAGGAGATATGAGGGACAATTGGAGAAGTGAATT
ATATAAATATAAAGTAGTAAAAATTGAACCATTAGGAGTAGCACCCACCAAGGCAAAGAGAAGAGTGGTG
CAGAGAGAAAAAAGAGCAGTGGGAATAGGAGCTTTGTTCCTTGGGTTCTTGGGAGCAGCAGGAAGCACTA
TGGGCGCAGCGTCAATGACGCTGACGGTACAGGCCAGACAATTATTGTCTGGTATAGTGCAGCAGCAGAA
CAATTTGCTGAGGGCTATTGAGGCGCAACAGCATCTGTTGCAACTCACAGTCTGGGGCATCAAGCAGCTC
CAGGCAAGAATCCTGGCTGTGGAAAGATACCTAAAGGATCAACAGCTCCTGGGGATTTGGGGTTGCTCTG
GAAAACTCATTTGCACCACTGCTGTGCCTTGGAATGCTAGTTGGAGTAATAAATCTCTGGAACAGATTTG
GAATCACACGACCTGGATGGAGTGGGACAGAGAAATTAACAATTACACAAGCTTAATACACTCCTTAATT
GAAGAATCGCAAAACCAGCAAGAAAAGAATGAACAAGAATTATTGGAATTAGATAAATGGGCAAGTTTGT
GGAATTGGTTTAACATAACAAATTGGCTGTGGTATATAAAATTATTCATAATGATAGTAGGAGGCTTGGT
AGGTTTAAGAATAGTTTTTGCTGTACTTTCTATAGTGAATAGAGTTAGGCAGGGATATTCACCATTATCG
TTTCAGACCCACCTCCCAACCCCGAGGGGACCCATGCATTGCATCTCAATTAGTCAGCAACCAGGTGTGG
AAAGTCCCCAGGCTCCCCAGCAGGCAGAAGTATGCAAAGCATGCGTCTCAATTAGTCAGCAACCATAGTC
CCGCCCCTAACTCCGCCCATCCCGCCCCTAACTCCGCCCAGTTCCGCCCATTCTCCGCCCCATGGCTGAC
TAATTTTTTTTATTTATGCAGAGGCCGAGGCCGCCTCGGCCTCTGAGCTATTCCAGAAGTAGTGAGGAGG
CTTTTTTGGAGGCCTAGGCTTTTGCAAAAAGCTTTCTAGAGGTACCACCGGAGCTTACCATGACCGAGTA
CAAGCCCACGGTGCGCCTCGCCACCCGCGACGACGTCCCCAGGGCCGTACGCACCCTCGCCGCCGCGTTC
GCCGACTACCCCGCCACGCGCCACACCGTCGATCCGGACCGCCACATCGAGCGGGTCACCGAGCTGCAAG
AACTCTTCCTCACGCGCGTCGGGCTCGACATCGGCAAGGTGTGGGTCGCGGACGACGGCGCCGCCGTGGC
GGTCTGGACCACGCCGGAGAGCGTCGAAGCGGGGGCGGTGTTCGCCGAGATCGGCCCGCGCATGGCCGAG
TTGAGCGGTTCCCGGCTGGCCGCGCAGCAACAGATGGAAGGCCTCCTGGCGCCGCACCGGCCCAAGGAGC
CCGCGTGGTTCCTGGCCACCGTCGGCGTCTCGCCCGACCACCAGGGCAAGGGTCTGGGCAGCGCCGTCGT
GCTCCCCGGAGTGGAGGCGGCCGAGCGCGCCGGGGTGCCCGCCTTCCTGGAGACCTCCGCGCCCCGCAAC
CTCCCCTTCTACGAGCGGCTCGGCTTCACCGTCACCGCCGACGTCGAGGTGCCCGAAGGACCGCGCACCT
GGTGCATGACCCGCAAGCCCGGTGCCAGTTAACGAATTCTAGATCTTGAGACAAATGGCAGTATTCATCC
ACAATTTTAAAAGAAAAGGGGGGATTGGGGGGTACAGTGCAGGGGAAAGAATAGTAGACATAATAGCAAC
AGACATACAAACTAAAGAATTACAAAAACAAATTACAAAAATTCAAAATTTTCGGGTTTATTACAGGGAC
AGCAGAGATCCACTTTGGCGCCGGCTCGAGGCCTGCAGGTGCAAAGATGGATAAAGTTTTAAACAGAGAG
GAATCTTTGCAGCTAATGGACCTTCTAGGTCTTGAAAGGAGTGGGAATTGGCTCCGGTGCCCGTCAGTGG
GCAGAGCGCACATCGCCCACAGTCCCCGAGAAGTTGGGGGGAGGGGTCGGCAATTGAACCGGTGCCTAGA
GAAGGTGGCGCGGGGTAAACTGGGAAAGTGATGTCGTGTACTGGCTCCGCCTTTTTCCCGAGGGTGGGGG
AGAACCGTATATAAGTGCAGTAGTCGCCGTGAACGTTCTTTTTCGCAACGGGTTTGCCGCCAGAACACAG
GTAAGTGCCGTGTGTGGTTCCCGCGGGCCTGGCCTCTTTACGGGTTATGGCCCTTGCGTGCCTTGAATTA
CTTCCACCTGGCTGCAGTACGTGATTCTTGATCCCGAGCTTCGGGTTGGAAGTGGGTGGGAGAGTTCGAG
GCCTTGCGCTTAAGGAGCCCCTTCGCCTCGTGCTTGAGTTGAGGCCTGGCCTGGGCGCTGGGGCCGCCGC
GTGCGAATCTGGTGGCACCTTCGCGCCTGTCTCGCTGCTTTCGATAAGTCTCTAGCCATTTAAAATTTTT
GATGACCTGCTGCGACGCTTTTTTTCTGGCAAGATAGTCTTGTAAATGCGGGCCAAGATCTGCACACTGG
TATTTCGGTTTTTGGGGCCGCGGGCGGCGACGGGGCCCGTGCGTCCCAGCGCACATGTTCGGCGAGGCGG
GGCCTGCGAGCGCGGCCACCGAGAATCGGACGGGGGTAGTCTCAAGCTGGCCGGCCTGCTCTGGTGCCTG
GCCTCGCGCCGCCGTGTATCGCCCCGCCCTGGGCGGCAAGGCTGGCCCGGTCGGCACCAGTTGCGTGAGC
GGAAAGATGGCCGCTTCCCGGCCCTGCTGCAGGGAGCTCAAAATGGAGGACGCGGCGCTCGGGAGAGCGG
GCGGGTGAGTCACCCACACAAAGGAAAAGGGCCTTTCCGTCCTCAGCCGTCGCTTCATGTGACTCCACGG
AGTACCGGGCGCCGTCCAGGCACCTCGATTAGTTCTCGAGCTTTTGGAGTACGTCGTCTTTAGGTTGGGG
GGAGGGGTTTTATGCGATGGAGTTTCCCCACACTGAGTGGGTGGAGACTGAAGTTAGGCCAGCTTGGCAC
TTGATGTAATTCTCCTTGGAATTTGCCCTTTTTGAGTTTGGATCTTGGTTCATTCTCAAGCCTCAGACAG
TGGTTCAAAGTTTTTTTCTTCCATTTCAGGTGTCGTGAGGCTAGCACCGCCACCATGTTAGAGAACTACA
GAAACCTGGTCTTCGTGGGTATTGCTGCCTCTAAGCCAGACCTGATCACCTGTCTGGAGCAAGGAAAAGA
ACCTTGGAATGTGAAGAGACATGAGATGGTAGCTGAACCCCCAGTTGTATGTTCTTATTTTGCCCGAGAC
CTTTGGCCAAAGCAGGGCAAAAAAAATTATTTCCAAAAAGTGATACTGAGAAGATATAAAAAATGTGGAT
GTGAAAATTTACAGTTAAGAAAATACTGTAAAAGCATGGATGAGTGTAAGGTGCACAAAGAATGTTACAA
TGGACTTAACCAGTGTTTGACGACTACCCAGAACAAAATATTTCAATGTGACAAATATGTGAAAGTCTTT
CATAAATTTTCAAATTCAAACAGACATACGATAAGACATACTGGAAAGAAATCTTTCAAATGTAAAGAAT
GTGAAAAGTCATTTTGCATGCTTTCACACTTAGCTCAACATAAAAGAATTCATAGTGGAGAGAAACCCTA
CAAATGTAAAGAATGTGGGAAAGCCTATAATGAGACCTCAAACCTTTCTACACATAAAAGAATTCATACT
GGAAAGAAACCCTACAAATGCGAAGAGTGTGGAAAAGCCTTTAACCGGCTCTCACACCTTACTACACATA
AGATAATTCATACTGGAAAGAAACCCTACAAATGTGAGGAGTGTGGCAAAGCTTTTAACCAATCTGCAAA
CCTTACTACACATAAGAGAATTCATACTGGAGAGAAACCCTACAAATGTGAAGAATGTGGCAGAGCTTTT
AGCCAGTCCTCAACCCTTACTGCACATAAGATAATTCATGCTGGAGAGAAACCTTACAAATGTGAAGAAT
GTGGCAAAGCTTTTAGCCAGTCCTCAACCCTTACTACACATAAGATAATTCATACTGGAGAGAAATTCTA
CAAATGTGAAGAATGTGGTAAGGCCTTTAGCCAGTTATCCCACCTTACTACACATAAGAGAATTCATTCT
GGAGAGAAACCCTACAAGTGTGAAGAATGTGGCAAAGCTTTTAAACAATCCTCAACCCTTACTACACATA
AGAGAATTCATGCTGGAGAGAAATTCTACAAATGTGAAGTATGTAGCAAAGCCTTTAGCCGGTTCTCACA
CCTTACTACACATAAGAGAATTCATACTGGAGAGAAGCCCTACAAATGTGAAGAATGTGGCAAAGCTTTT
AACCTATCGTCACAACTTACTACACATAAGATAATTCATACTGGAGAGAAACCCTACAAATGTGAAGAAT
GTGGCAAAGCTTTTAACCAGTCCTCAACTCTTTCTAAACATAAGGTAATTCATACTGGAGAGAAGCCCTA
CAAATATGAAGAATGTGGCAAAGCTTTTAACCAGTCCTCACACCTTACTACACATAAGATGATTCATACT
GGAGAGAAACCCTACAAGTGTGAAGAATGTGGCAAAGCCTTTAACAACTCCTCTATTCTTAACAGACATA
AGATGATTCATACTGGAGAGAAACTCTACAAACCTGAAAGTTGTAACAATGCTTGTGACAACATTGCAAA
GATTTCCAAATATAAAAGAAATTGTGCTGGTGAGAAATAGTAATGAACTAGTCCGTAACTTGAAAGTATT
TCGATTTCTTGGCTTTATATATCTTGTGGAAAGGACGATGTTGCATGTCATAATCGCCCAAGACGCGTTA
AGTCGACAATCAACCTCTGGATTACAAAATTTGTGAAAGATTGACTGGTATTCTTAACTATGTTGCTCCT
TTTACGCTATGTGGATACGCTGCTTTAATGCCTTTGTATCATGCTATTGCTTCCCGTATGGCTTTCATTT
TCTCCTCCTTGTATAAATCCTGGTTGCTGTCTCTTTATGAGGAGTTGTGGCCCGTTGTCAGGCAACGTGG
CGTGGTGTGCACTGTGTTTGCTGACGCAACCCCCACTGGTTGGGGCATTGCCACCACCTGTCAGCTCCTT
TCCGGGACTTTCGCTTTCCCCCTCCCTATTGCCACGGCGGAACTCATCGCCGCCTGCCTTGCCCGCTGCT
GGACAGGGGCTCGGCTGTTGGGCACTGACAATTCCGTGGTGTTGTCGGGGAAATCATCGTCCTTTCCTTG
GCTGCTCGCCTGTGTTGCCACCTGGATTCTGCGCGGGACGTCCTTCTGCTACGTCCCTTCGGCCCTCAAT
CCAGCGGACCTTCCTTCCCGCGGCCTGCTGCCGGCTCTGCGGCCTCTTCCGCGTCTTCGCCTTCGCCCTC
AGACGAGTCGGATCTCCCTTTGGGCCGCCTCCCCGCGTCGACTTTAAGACCAATGACTTACAAGGCAGCT
GTAGATCTTAGCCACTTTTTAAAAGAAAAGGGGGGACTGGAAGGGCTAATTCACTCCCAACGAAGACAAG
ATCTGCTTTTTGCTTGTACTGGGTCTCTCTGGTTAGACCAGATCTGAGCCTGGGAGCTCTCTGGCTAACT
AGGGAACCCACTGCTTAAGCCTCAATAAAGCTTGCCTTGAGTGCTTCAAGTAGTGTGTGCCCGTCTGTTG
TGTGACTCTGGTAACTAGAGATCCCTCAGACCCTTTTAGTCAGTGTGGAAAATCTCTAGCAGTACGTATA
GTAGTTCATGTCATCTTATTATTCAGTATTTATAACTTGCAAAGAAATGAATATCAGAGAGTGAGAGGAA
CTTGTTTATTGCAGCTTATAATGGTTACAAATAAAGCAATAGCATCACAAATTTCACAAATAAAGCATTT
TTTTCACTGCATTCTAGTTGTGGTTTGTCCAAACTCATCAATGTATCTTATCATGTCTGGCTCTAGCTAT
CCCGCCCCTAACTCCGCCCATCCCGCCCCTAACTCCGCCCAGTTCCGCCCATTCTCCGCCCCATGGCTGA
CTAATTTTTTTTATTTATGCAGAGGCCGAGGCCGCCTCGGCCTCTGAGCTATTCCAGAAGTAGTGAGGAG
GCTTTTTTGGAGGCCTAGGGACGTACCCAATTCGCCCTATAGTGAGTCGTATTACGCGCGCTCACTGGCC
GTCGTTTTACAACGTCGTGACTGGGAAAACCCTGGCGTTACCCAACTTAATCGCCTTGCAGCACATCCCC
CTTTCGCCAGCTGGCGTAATAGCGAAGAGGCCCGCACCGATCGCCCTTCCCAACAGTTGCGCAGCCTGAA
TGGCGAATGGG
[124 nt withheld, positions 7292-7415]
C
[91 nt withheld, positions 7417-7507]
A
[49 nt withheld, positions 7509-7557]
CCTTTGACGTTGGAGTCCACGTTCTTT
[37 nt withheld, positions 7585-7621]
ACCCTATCTCGGTCTATTCTTTTGATTTATAAGGGATTTTGCCGATTTCGGCCTATTGGTTAAAAAATGA
GCTGATTTAACAAAAATTTAACGCGAATTTTAACAAAATATTAACGCTTACAATTTAGGTGGCACTTTTC
GGGGAAATGTGCGCGGAACCCCTATTTGTTTATTTTTCTAAATACATTCAAATATGTATCCGCTCATGAG
ACAATAACCCTGATAAATGCTTCAATAATATTGAAAAAGGAAGAGTATGAGTATTCAACATTTCCGTGTC
GCCCTTATTCCCTTTTTTGCGGCATTTTGCCTTCCTGTTTTTGCTCACCCAGAAACGCTGGTGAAAGTAA
AAGATGCTGAAGATCAGTTGGGTGCACGAGTGGGTTACATCGAACTGGATCTCAACAGCGGTAAGATCCT
TGAGAGTTTTCGCCCCGAAGAACGTTTTCCAATGATGAGCACTTTTAAAGTTCTGCTATGTGGCGCGGTA
TTATCCCGTATTGACGCCGGGCAAGAGCAACTCGGTCGCCGCATACACTATTCTCAGAATGACTTGGTTG
AGTACTCACCAGTCACAGAAAAGCATCTTACGGATGGCATGACAGTAAGAGAATTATGCAGTGCTGCCAT
AACCATGAGTGATAACACTGCGGCCAACTTACTTCTGACAACGATCGGAGGACCGAAGGAGCTAACCGCT
TTTTTGCACAACATGGGGGATCATGTAACTCGCCTTGATCGTTGGGAACCGGAGCTGAATGAAGCCATAC
CAAACGACGAGCGTGACACCACGATGCCTGTAGCAATGGCAACAACGTTGCGCAAACTATTAACTGGCGA
ACTACTTACTCTAGCTTCCCGGCAACAATTAATAGACTGGATGGAGGCGGATAAAGTTGCAGGACCACTT
CTGCGCTCGGCCCTTCCGGCTGGCTGGTTTATTGCTGATAAATCTGGAGCCGGTGAGCGTGGGTCTCGCG
GTATCATTGCAGCACTGGGGCCAGATGGTAAGCCCTCCCGTATCGTAGTTATCTACACGACGGGGAGTCA
GGCAACTATGGATGAACGAAATAGACAGATCGCTGAGATAGGTGCCTCACTGATTAAGCATTGGTAACTG
TCAGACCAAGTTTACTCATATATACTTTAGATTGATTTAAAACTTCATTTTTAATTTAAAAGGATCTAGG
TGAAGATCCTTTTTGATAATCTCATGACCAAAATCCCTTAACGTGAGTTTTCGTTCCACTGAGCGTCAGA
CCCCGTAGAAAAGATCAAAGGATCTTCTTGAGATCCTTTTTTTCTGCGCGTAATCTGCTGCTTGCAAACA
AAAAAACCACCGCTACCAGCGGTGGTTTGTTTGCCGGATCAAGAGCTACCAACTCTTTTTCCGAAGGTAA
CTGGCTTCAGCAGAGCGCAGATACCAAATACTGTTCTTCTAGTGTAGCCGTAGTTAGGCCACCACTTCAA
GAACTCTGTAGCACCGCCTACATACCTCGCTCTGCTAATCCTGTTACCAGTGGCTGCTGCCAGTGGCGAT
AAGTCGTGTCTTACCGGGTTGGACTCAAGACGATAGTTACCGGATAAGGCGCAGCGGTCGGGCTGAACGG
GGGGTTCGTGCACACAGCCCAGCTTGGAGCGAACGACCTACACCGAACTGAGATACCTACAGCGTGAGCT
ATGAGAAAGCGCCACGCTTCCCGAAGGGAGAAAGGCGGACAGGTATCCGGTAAGCGGCAGGGTCGGAACA
GGAGAGCGCACGAGGGAGCTTCCAGGGGGAAACGCCTGGTATCTTTATAGTCCTGTCGGGTTTCGCCACC
TCTGACTTGAGCGTCGATTTTTGTGATGCTCGTCAGGGGGGCGGAGCCTATGGAAAAACGCCAGCAACGC
GGCCTTTTTACGGTTCCTGGCCTTTTGCTGGCCTTTTGCTCACATGTTCTTTCCTGCGTTATCCCCTGAT
TCTGTGGATAACCGTATTACCGCCTTTGAGTGAGCTGATACCGCTCGCCGCAGCCGAACGACCGAGCGCA
GCGAGTCAGTGAGCGAGGAAGCGGAAGAGCGCCCAATACGCAAACCGCCTCTCCCCGCGCGTTGGCCGAT
TCATTAATGCAGCTGGCACGACAGGTTTCCCGACTGGAAAGCGGGCAGTGAGCGCAACGCAATTAATGTG
AGTTAGCTCACTCATTAGGCACCCCAGGCTTTACACTTTATGCTTCCGGCTCGTATGTTGTGTGGAATTG
TGAGCGGATAACAATTTCACACAGGAAACAGCTATGACCATGATTACGCCAAGCGCGCAATTAACCCTCA
CTAAAGGGAACAAAAGCTGGAGCTGCAAGC
