>Addgene plasmid #144012 | TFORF2332 | depositor partial sequence | sequence record 284160 | Insert
ACCGCCACCATGTTAGAGAACTACAGAAACCTGGTCTTCGTGGGTATTGCTGCCTCTAAGCCAGACCTGA
TCACCTGTCTGGAGCAAGGAAAAGAACCTTGGAATGTGAAGAGACATGAGATGGTAGCTGAACCCCCAGT
TGTATGTTCTTATTTTGCCCGAGACCTTTGGCCAAAGCAGGGCAAAAAAAATTATTTCCAAAAAGTGATA
CTGAGAAGATATAAAAAATGTGGATGTGAAAATTTACAGTTAAGAAAATACTGTAAAAGCATGGATGAGT
GTAAGGTGCACAAAGAATGTTACAATGGACTTAACCAGTGTTTGACGACTACCCAGAACAAAATATTTCA
ATGTGACAAATATGTGAAAGTCTTTCATAAATTTTCAAATTCAAACAGACATACGATAAGACATACTGGA
AAGAAATCTTTCAAATGTAAAGAATGTGAAAAGTCATTTTGCATGCTTTCACACTTAGCTCAACATAAAA
GAATTCATAGTGGAGAGAAACCCTACAAATGTAAAGAATGTGGGAAAGCCTATAATGAGACCTCAAACCT
TTCTACACATAAAAGAATTCATACTGGAAAGAAACCCTACAAATGCGAAGAGTGTGGAAAAGCCTTTAAC
CGGCTCTCACACCTTACTACACATAAGATAATTCATACTGGAAAGAAACCCTACAAATGTGAGGAGTGTG
GCAAAGCTTTTAACCAATCTGCAAACCTTACTACACATAAGAGAATTCATACTGGAGAGAAACCCTACAA
ATGTGAAGAATGTGGCAGAGCTTTTAGCCAGTCCTCAACCCTTACTGCACATAAGATAATTCATGCTGGA
GAGAAACCTTACAAATGTGAAGAATGTGGCAAAGCTTTTAGCCAGTCCTCAACCCTTACTACACATAAGA
TAATTCATACTGGAGAGAAATTCTACAAATGTGAAGAATGTGGTAAGGCCTTTAGCCAGTTATCCCACCT
TACTACACATAAGAGAATTCATTCTGGAGAGAAACCCTACAAGTGTGAAGAATGTGGCAAAGCTTTTAAA
CAATCCTCAACCCTTACTACACATAAGAGAATTCATGCTGGAGAGAAATTCTACAAATGTGAAGTATGTA
GCAAAGCCTTTAGCCGGTTCTCACACCTTACTACACATAAGAGAATTCATACTGGAGAGAAGCCCTACAA
ATGTGAAGAATGTGGCAAAGCTTTTAACCTATCGTCACAACTTACTACACATAAGATAATTCATACTGGA
GAGAAACCCTACAAATGTGAAGAATGTGGCAAAGCTTTTAACCAGTCCTCAACTCTTTCTAAACATAAGG
TAATTCATACTGGAGAGAAGCCCTACAAATATGAAGAATGTGGCAAAGCTTTTAACCAGTCCTCACACCT
TACTACACATAAGATGATTCATACTGGAGAGAAACCCTACAAGTGTGAAGAATGTGGCAAAGCCTTTAAC
AACTCCTCTATTCTTAACAGACATAAGATGATTCATACTGGAGAGAAACTCTACAAACCTGAAAGTTGTA
ACAATGCTTGTGACAACATTGCAAAGATTTCCAAATATAAAAGAAATTGTGCTGGTGAGAAATAGTAATG
AACTAGTCCGTAACTTGAAAGTATTTCGATTTCTTGGCTTTATATATCTTGTGGAAAGGACGATGTTGCA
TGTCATAATCGCCCAAG
