>Addgene plasmid #144012 | TFORF2332 | depositor partial sequence | sequence record 284161 | Barcode
TGTTGCATGTCATAATCGCCCAAG
